>Addgene plasmid #105344 | pCK012 | addgene full sequence | sequence record 204891 | Addgene NGS Result
CGGTGCGGGCCTCTTCGCTATTACGCCAGATCCTTTTGTTGTTTCCGGGTGTACAATATGGACTTCCTCT
TTTCTGGCAACCAAACCCATACATCGGGATTCCTATAATACCTTCGTTGGACTCCCTAACATGTAGGTGG
CGGAGGGGAGATATACAATAGAACAGATACCAGACAAGACATAATGGGCTAAACAAGACTACACCAATTA
CACTGCCTCATTGATGGTGGTACATAACGAACTAATACTGTAGCCCTAGACTTGATAGCCATCATCATAT
CGAAGTTTCACTACCCTTTTTCCATTTGCCATCTATTGAAGTAATAATAGGCGCATGCAACTTCTTTTCT
TTTTTTTTCTTTTCTCTCTCCCCCGTTGTTGTCTCACCATATCCGCAATGACAAAAAAATGATGGAAGAC
ACTAAAGGAAAAAATTAACGACAAAGACAGCACCAACAGATGTCGTTGTTCCAGAGCTGATGAGGGGTAT
CTCGAAGCACACGAAACTTTTTCCTTCCTTCATTCACGCACACTACTCTCTAATGAGCAACGGTATACGG
CCTTCCTTCCAGTTACTTGAATTTGAAATAAAAAAAAGTTTGCTGTCTTGCTATCAAGTATAAATAGACC
TGCAATTATTAATCTTTTGTTTCCTCGTCATTGTTCTCGTTCCCTTTCTTCCTTGTTTCTTTTTCTGCAC
AATATTTCAAGCTATACCAAGCATACAATCAACTCCAAGCTTGAAGCAAGCCTCCTGAAAGATGAAGCTA
CTGTCTTCTATCGAACAAGCATGCGATATTTGCCGACTTAAAAAGCTCAAGTGCTCCAAAGAAAAACCGA
AGTGCGCCAAGTGTCTGAAGAACAACTGGGAGTGTCGCTACTCTCCCAAAACCAAAAGGTCCCCGCTGAC
TAGGGCACATCTGACAGAAGTGGAATCAAGGCTAGAAAGACTGGAACAGCTATTTCTACTGATTTTTCCT
CGAGAAGACCTTGACATGATTTTGAAAATGGATTCTTTACAGGATATAAAAGCATTGTTAACAGGATTAT
TTGTACAAGATAATGTGAATAAAGATGCCGTCACAGATAGATTGGCTTCAGTGGAGACTGATATGCCTCT
AACATTGAGACAGCATAGAATAAGTGCGACATCATCATCGGAAGAGAGTAGTAACAAAGGTCAAAGACAG
TTGACTGTATCGCCGGAATTTGTAATACGACTCACTATAGGGCGAGCCGCCATCATGGAGGAGCAGAAGC
TGATCTCAGAGGAGGACCTGCATATGGCCATGGAGGCCGAATTAATGTGAGACCGACTGGCTGTGTATAA
GGGAGCCTGACATTTATATTCCCCAGAACATCAGGTTAATGGCGTTTTTGATGTCATTTTCGCGGTGGCT
GAGATCAGCCACTTCTTCCCCGATAACGGAAACCGGCACACTGGCCATATCGGTGGTCATCATGCGCCAG
CTTTCATCCCCGATATGCACCACCGGGTAAAGTTCACGGGAGACTTTATCTGACAGCAGACGTGCACTGG
CCAGGGGGATCACCATCCGTCGCCCGGGCGTGTCAATAATATCACTCTGTACATCCACAAACAGACGATA
ACGGCTCTCTCTTTTATAGGTGTAAACCTTAAACTGCATTTCACCAGCCCCTGTTCTCGTCAGCAAAAGA
GCCGTTCATTTCAATAAACCGGGCGACCTCAGCCATCCCTTCCTGATTTTCCGCTTTCCAGCGTTCGGCA
CGCAGACGACGGGCTTCATTCTGCATGGTTGTGCTTACCAGACCGGAGATATTGACATCATATATGCCTT
GAGCAACTGATAGCTGTCGCTGTCAACTGTCACTGTAATACGCTGCTTCATAGCATACCTCTTTTTGACA
TACTTCGGGTATACATATCAGTATATATTCTTATACCGCAAAAATCAGCGCGCAAATACGCATACTGTTA
TCTGGCTTTTAGTAAGCCGGATCCACGCGGCGTTTACGCCCCCCCTGCCACTCATCGCAGTACTGTTGTA
ATTCATTAAGCATTCTGCCGACATGGAAGCCATCACAAACGGCATGATGAACCTGAATCGCCAGCGGCAT
CAGCACCTTGTCGCCTTGCGTATAATATTTGCCCATGGTGAAAACGGGGGCGAAGAAGTTGTCCATATTG
GCCACGTTTAAATCAAAACTGGTGAAACTCACCCAGGGATTGGCTGAGACGAAAAACATATTCTCAATAA
ACCCTTTAGGGAAATAGGCCAGGTTTTCACCGTAACACGCCACATCTTGCGAATATATGTGTAGAAACTG
CCGGAAATCGTCGTGGTATTCACTCCAGAGCGATGAAAACGTTTCAGTTTGCTCATGGAAAACGGTGTAA
CAAGGGTGAACACTATCCCATATCACCAGCTCACCGTCTTTCATTGCCATACGGAATTCCGGATGAGCAT
TCATCAGGCGGGCAAGAATGTGAATAAAGGCCGGATAAAACTTGTGCTTATTTTTCTTTACGGTCTTTAA
AAAGGCCGTAATATCCAGCTGAACGGTCTGGTTATAGGTACATTGAGCAACTGACTGAAATGCCTCAAAA
TGTTCTTTACGATGCCATTGGGATATATCAACGGTGGTATATCCAGTGATTTTTTTCTCCATTTTAGCTT
CCTTAGCTCCTGAAAATCTCGATAACTCAAAAAATACGCCCGGTAGTGATCTTATTTCATTATGGTGAAA
GTTGGAACCTCTTACGTGCCGATCAACGTCTCAGGTCTCATTCGTGAGCTTGATCCGTCGACCTGCAGCG
GCCGCATAACTAGCATAACCCCTTGGGGCCTCTAAACGGGTCTTGAGGGGTTTTTTGCGCGCTTGCAGCC
AAGCTAATTCCGGGCGAATTTCTTATGATTTATGATTTTTATTATTAAATAAGTTATAAAAAAAATAAGT
GTATACAAATTTTAAAGTGACTCTTAGGTTTTAAAACGAAAATTCTTATTCTTGAGTAACTCTTTCCTGT
AGGTCAGGTTGCTTTCTCAGGTATAGCATGAGGTCGCTCTTATTGACCACACCTCTACCGGCATGCAAGC
TTGGCGTAATCATGGTCATAGCTGTTTCCTGTGTGAAATTGTTATCCGCTCACAATTCCACACAACATAC
GAGCCGGAAGCATAAAGTGTAAAGCCTGGGGTGCCTAATGAGTGAGCTAACTCACATTAATTGCGTTGCG
CTCACTGCCCGCTTTCCAGTCGGGAAACCTGTCGTGCCAGCTGCATTAATGAATCGGCCAACGCGCGGGG
AGAGGCGGTTTGCGTATTGGGCGCTCTTCCGCTTCCTCGCTCACTGACTCGCTGCGCTCGGTCGTTCGGC
TGCGGCGAGCGGTATCAGCTCACTCAAAGGCGGTAATACGGTTATCCACAGAATCAGGGGATAACGCAGG
AAAGAACATGTGAGCAAAAGGCCAGCAAAAGGCCAGGAACCGTAAAAAGGCCGCGTTGCTGGCGTTTTTC
CATAGGCTCCGCCCCCCTGACGAGCATCACAAAAATCGACGCTCAAGTCAGAGGTGGCGAAACCCGACAG
GACTATAAAGATACCAGGCGTTTCCCCCTGGAAGCTCCCTCGTGCGCTCTCCTGTTCCGACCCTGCCGCT
TACCGGATACCTGTCCGCCTTTCTCCCTTCGGGAAGCGTGGCGCTTTCTCATAGCTCACGCTGTAGGTAT
CTCAGTTCGGTGTAGGTCGTTCGCTCCAAGCTGGGCTGTGTGCACGAACCCCCCGTTCAGCCCGACCGCT
GCGCCTTATCCGGTAACTATCGTCTTGAGTCCAACCCGGTAAGACACGACTTATCGCCACTGGCAGCAGC
CACTGGTAACAGGATTAGCAGAGCGAGGTATGTAGGCGGTGCTACAGAGTTCTTGAAGTGGTGGCCTAAC
TACGGCTACACTAGAAGAACAGTATTTGGTATCTGCGCTCTGCTGAAGCCAGTTACCTTCGGAAAAAGAG
TTGGTAGCTCTTGATCCGGCAAACAAACCACCGCTGGTAGCGGTGGTTTTTTTGTTTGCAAGCAGCAGAT
TACGCGCAGAAAAAAAGGATCTCAAGAAGATCCTTTGATCTTTTCTACGGGGTCTGACGCTCAGTGGAAC
GAAAACTCACGTTAAGGGATTTTGGTCATGAGATTATCAAAAAGGATCTTCACCTAGATCCTTTTAAATT
AAAAATGAAGTTTTAAATCAATCTAAAGTATATATGAGTAACCTGAGGCTATGGCAGGGCCTGCCGCCCC
GACGTTGGCTGCGAGCCCTGGGCCTTCACCCGAACTTGGGGGGTGGGGTGGGGAAAAGGAAGAAACGCGG
GCGTATTGGCCCCAATGGAGTCTCGGTGGGGTTTGGCCCCAATGGAGTCTCGGTGGGGTAATTGGCCCCA
ATGGAGTCTCGGTGGGGTATCGACAGAGTGCCAGCCCTGGGACCGAACCCCGCGTTTATGAACAAACGAC
CCAACACCGTGCGTTTTATTCTGTCTTTTTATTGCCGTCATAGCGCGGGTTCCTTCCGGTATTGTCTCCT
TCCGTGTTTCAGTTAGCCTCCCCCTAGGGTGGGCGAAGAACTCCAGCATGAGATCCCCGCGCTGGAGGAT
CATCCAGCCGGCGTCCCGGAAAACGATTCCGAAGCCCAACCTTTCATAGAAGGCGGCGGTGGAATCGAAA
TCTCGTGATGGCAGGTTGGGCGTCGCTTGGTCGGTCATTTCGAACCCCAGAGTCCCGCTCAGAAGAACTC
GTCAAGAAGGCGATAGAAGGCGATGCGCTGCGAATCGGGAGCGGCGATACCGTAAAGCACGAGGAAGCGG
TCAGCCCATTCGCCGCCAAGCTCTTCAGCAATATCACGGGTAGCCAACGCTATGTCCTGATAGCGGTCCG
CCACACCCAGCCGGCCACAGTCGATGAATCCAGAAAAGCGGCCATTTTCCACCATGATATTCGGCAAGCA
GGCATCGCCATGAGTCACGACGAGATCCTCGCCGTCGGGCATGCTCGCCTTGAGCCTGGCGAACAGTTCG
GCTGGCGCGAGCCCCTGATGCTCTTCGTCCAGATCATCCTGATCGACAAGACCGGCTTCCATCCGAGTAC
GTGCTCGCTCGATGCGATGTTTCGCTTGGTGGTCGAATGGGCAGGTAGCCGGATCAAGCGTATGCAGCCG
CCGCATTGCATCAGCCATGATGGATACTTTCTCGGCAGGAGCAAGGTGAGATGACAGGAGATCCTGCCCC
GGCACTTCGCCCAATAGCAGCCAGTCCCTTCCCGCTTCAGTGACAACGTCGAGCACAGCTGCGCAAGGAA
CGCCCGTCGTGGCCAGCCACGATAGCCGCGCTGCCTCGTCTTGCAGTTCATTCAGGGCACCGGACAGGTC
GGTCTTGACAAAAAGAACCGGGCGCCCCTGCGCTGACAGCCGGAACACGGCGGCATCAGAGCAGCCGATT
GTCTGTTGTGCCCAGTCATAGCCGAATAGCCTCTCCACCCAAGCGGCCGGAGAACCTGCGTGCAATCCAT
CTTGTTCAATCATACTCTTCCTTTTTCAATATTATTGAAGCATTTATCAGGGTTATTGTCTCATGAGCGG
ATACATATTTGAATGTATTTAGAAAAATAAACAAATAGGGGTTCCGCGCACATTTCCCCGAAAAGTGCCA
CCTGAACGAAGCATCTGTGCTTCATTTTGTAGAACAAAAATGCAACGCGAGAGCGCTAATTTTTCAAACA
AAGAATCTGAGCTGCATTTTTACAGAACAGAAATGCAACGCGAAAGCGCTATTTTACCAACGAAGAATCT
GTGCTTCATTTTTGTAAAACAAAAATGCAACGCGAGAGCGCTAATTTTTCAAACAAAGAATCTGAGCTGC
ATTTTTACAGAACAGAAATGCAACGCGAGAGCGCTATTTTACCAACAAAGAATCTATACTTCTTTTTTGT
TCTACAAAAATGCATCCCGAGAGCGCTATTTTTCTAACAAAGCATCTTAGATTACTTTTTTTCTCCTTTG
TGCGCTCTATAATGCAGTCTCTTGATAACTTTTTGCACTGTAGGTCCGTTAAGGTTAGAAGAAGGCTACT
TTGGTGTCTATTTTCTCTTCCATAAAAAAAGCCTGACTCCACTTCCCGCGTTTACTGATTACTAGCGAAG
CTGCGGGTGCATTTTTTCAAGATAAAGGCATCCCCGATTATATTCTATACCGATGTGGATTGCGCATACT
TTGTGAACAGAAAGTGATAGCGTTGATGATTCTTCATTGGTCAGAAAATTATGAACGGTTTCTTCTATTT
TGTCTCTATATACTACGTATAGGAAATGTTTACATTTTCGTATTGTTTTCGATTCACTCTATGAATAGTT
CTTACTACAATTTTTTTGTCTAAAGAGTAATACTAGAGATAAACATAAAAAATGTAGAGGTCGAGTTTAG
ATGCAAGTTCAAGGAGCGAAAGGTGGATGGGTAGGTTATATAGGGATATAGCACAGAGATATATAGCAAA
GAGATACTTTTGAGCAATGTTTGTGGAAGCGGTATTCGCAATATTTTAGTAGCTCGTTACAGTCCGGTGC
GTTTTTGGTTTTTTGAAAGTGCGTCTTCAGAGCGCTTTTGGTTTTCAAAAGCGCTCTGAAGTTCCTATAC
TTTCTAGAGAATAGGAACTTCGGAATAGGAACTTCAAAGCGTTTCCGAAAACGAGCGCTTCCGAAAATGC
AACGCGAGCTGCGCACATACAGCTCACTGTTCACGTCGCACCTATATCTGCGTGTTGCCTGTATATATAT
ATACATGAGAAGAACGGCATAGTGCGTGTTTATGCTTAAATGCGTACTTATATGCGTCTATTTATGTAGG
ATGAAAGGTAGTCTAGTACCTCCTGTGATATTATCCCATTCCATGCGGGGTATCGTATGCTTCCTTCAGC
ACTACCCTTTAGCTGTTCTATATGCTGCCACTCCTCAATTGGATTAGTCTCATCCTTCAATGCTATCATT
TCCTTTGATATTGGATCATACTAAGAAACCATTATTATCATGACATTAACCTATAAAAATAGGCGTATCA
CGAGGCCCTTTCGTCTCGCGCGTTTCGGTGATGACGGTGAAAACCTCTGACACATGCAGCTCCCGGAGAC
GGTCACAGCTTGTCTGTAAGCGGATGCCGGGAGCAGACAAGCCCGTCAGGGCGCGTCAGCGGGTGTTGGC
GGGTGTCGGGGCTGGCTTAACTATGCGGCATCAGAGCAGATTGTACTGAGAGTGCACCATAGATCAACGA
CATTACTATATATATAATATAGGAAGCATTTAATAGAACAGCATCGTAATATATGTGTACTTTGCAGTTA
TGACGCCAGATGGCAGTAGTGGAAGATATTCTTTATTGAAAAATAGCTTGTCACCTTACGTACAATCTTG
ATCCGGAGCTTTTCTTTTTTTGCCGATTAAGAATTAATTCGGTCGAAAAAAGAAAAGGAGAGGGCCAAGA
GGGAGGGCATTGGTGACTATTGAGCACGTGAGTATACGTGATTAAGCACACAAAGGCAGCTTGGAGTATG
TCTGTTATTAATTTCACAGGTAGTTCTGGTCCATTGGTGAAAGTTTGCGGCTTGCAGAGCACAGAGGCCG
CAGAATGTGCTCTAGATTCCGATGCTGACTTGCTGGGTATTATATGTGTGCCCAATAGAAAGAGAACAAT
TGACCCGGTTATTGCAAGGAAAATTTCAAGTCTTGTAAAAGCATATAAAAATAGTTCAGGCACTCCGAAA
TACTTGGTTGGCGTGTTTCGTAATCAACCTAAGGAGGATGTTTTGGCTCTGGTCAATGATTACGGCATTG
ATATCGTCCAACTGCATGGAGATGAGTCGTGGCAAGAATACCAAGAGTTCCTCGGTTTGCCAGTTATTAA
AAGACTCGTATTTCCAAAAGACTGCAACATACTACTCAGTGCAGCTTCACAGAAACCTCATTCGTTTATT
CCCTTGTTTGATTCAGAAGCAGGTGGGACAGGTGAACTTTTGGATTGGAACTCGATTTCTGACTGGGTTG
GAAGGCAAGAGAGCCCCGAAAGCTTACATTTTATGTTAGCTGGTGGACTGACGCCAGAAAATGTTGGTGA
TGCGCTTAGATTAAATGGCGTTATTGGTGTTGATGTAAGCGGAGGTGTGGAGACAAATGGTGTAAAAGAC
TCTAACAAAATAGCAAATTTCGTCAAAAATGCTAAGAAATAGGTTATTACTGAGTAGTATTTATTTAAGT
ATTGTTTGTGCACTTGCCGATCTATGCGGTGTGAAATACCGCACAGATGCGTAAGGAGAAAATACCGCAT
CAGGAAATTGTAAGCGTTAATATTTTGTTAAAATTCGCGTTAAATTTTTGTTAAATCAGCTCATTTTTTA
ACCAATAGGCCGAAATCGGCAAAATCCCTTATAAATCAAAAGAATAGACCGAGATAGGGT
[37 nt withheld, positions 8461-8497]
AAAGAACGTGGACTCCAACGTCAAAGG
[49 nt withheld, positions 8525-8573]
T
[91 nt withheld, positions 8575-8665]
G
[124 nt withheld, positions 8667-8790]
CCATTCGCCATTCAGGCTGCGCAACTGTTGGGAAGGGCGAT
Features (pLannotate 1.2.2; 27 found; start..end, strand, type, name):
    338..734     +  promoter       ADH1 promoter: S. cerevisiae ADH1; promoter for alcohol dehydrogenase 1
    762..1202    +  CDS            GAL4 DNA binding domain: DNA binding domain of the GAL4 transcriptional activator; Saccharomyces cerevisiae GAL4 (truncated)
   1213..1231    +  promoter       T7 promoter: promoter for bacteriophage T7 RNA polymerase
   1347..1649    -  CDS            ccdB: CCDB_ECOLI - Also known as G, letB, letD. Experimental evidence at protein level: Swiss-Prot protein existence level 1. Toxic component of a type II toxin-antitoxin (TA) system, functioning in plasmid maintainence. Responsible for the post- segregational killing (PSK) of plasmid-free cells, also referred to as a plasmid addiction system. Half-life of over 2 hours. Cell killing by CcdB is accompanied by filamentation, defects in chromosome and plasmid segregation, defects in cell division, formation of anucleate cells, decreased DNA synthesis and plasmid loss. Interferes with the activity of DN
   1654..1812    -  CDS            ccdA (fragment): CCDA_ECO57 - Also known as H, letA. Experimental evidence at protein level: Swiss-Prot protein existence level 1. Antitoxin component of a type II toxin-antitoxin (TA) system which inhibits the post-segregational killing (PSK) of plasmid-free cells, also referred to as a plasmid addiction system. Binds to and blocks the activity of CcdB; will also remove bound CcdB protein from the CcdB-GyrA complex by forming a CcdA-CcdB complex, a process termed rejuvenation. Functions as a transcriptional corepressor for the ccdAB operon, repression also requires CcdB (By similarity). From Escherichia coli
   1994..2652    -  CDS            CmR: chloramphenicol acetyltransferase; cat; confers resistance to chloramphenicol
   2653..2755    -  promoter       cat promoter: promoter of the E. coli cat gene encoding chloramphenicol acetyltransferase
   2810..2857    +  terminator     T7 terminator: transcription terminator for bacteriophage T7 RNA polymerase
   2884..3071    +  terminator     ADH1 terminator: S. cerevisiae ADH1; transcription terminator for the S. cerevisiae alcohol dehydrogenase 1 (ADH1) gene
   3119..3135    -  protein_bind   lac operator: The lac repressor binds to the lac operator to inhibit transcription in E. coli. This inhibition can be relieved by adding lactose or isopropyl-β-D-thiogalactopyranoside (IPTG). lac repressor encoded by lacI
   3143..3173    -  promoter       lac promoter: promoter for the E. coli lac operon
   3188..3209    -  protein_bind   CAP binding site: CAP binding activates transcription in the presence of cAMP. E. coli catabolite activator protein
   3222..3314    -  CDS            lacI (fragment): lac repressor; lacI; The lac repressor binds to the lac operator to inhibit transcription in E. coli. This inhibition can be relieved by adding lactose or isopropyl-β-D-thiogalactopyranoside (IPTG).
   3497..4085    -  rep_origin     ori: high-copy-number ColE1/pMB1/pBR322/pUC origin of replication
   4307..4323    +  polyA_signal   bGH poly(A) signal (fragment): bovine growth hormone polyadenylation signal
   4470..4517    -  polyA_signal   HSV TK poly(A) signal: herpes simplex virus thymidine kinase polyadenylation signal (Cole and Stacy, 1985)
   4576..4728    -  CDS            ble (fragment): BLE_KLEPN - Experimental evidence at protein level: Swiss-Prot protein existence level 1. Binding protein with a strong affinity to the bleomycin family of antibiotics. Binds to CL990; an antimitotic-antibiotic compound. From Klebsiella pneumoniae.
   4749..5543    -  CDS            NeoR/KanR: aminoglycoside phosphotransferase from Tn5; aph(3')-II (or nptII); confers resistance to neomycin, kanamycin, and G418 (Geneticin®)
   5544..5648    -  promoter       AmpR promoter: bla
   5675..7017    -  rep_origin     2μ ori: yeast 2μ plasmid origin of replication
   7085..7120    +  CDS            rop (fragment): Rop protein, which maintains plasmids at low copy number; rop
   7222..7271    +  misc_feature   bom (fragment): basis of mobility region from pBR322
   7410..7557    +  promoter       TRP1 promoter: S. cerevisiae TRP1
   7558..8232    +  CDS            TRP1: phosphoribosylanthranilate isomerase, required for tryptophan biosynthesis; S. cerevisiae TRP1; yeast auxotrophic marker
   8283..8334    +  misc_feature   bom (fragment): basis of mobility region from pBR322
   8362..8790    -  rep_origin     f1 ori (sequence partly withheld): f1 bacteriophage origin of replication; arrow indicates direction of (+) strand synthesis
   8794..29      -  CDS            lacZα (fragment) (across the origin): LacZα fragment of β-galactosidase; lacZ fragment
