[The description below was written by a language model from this plasmid's Addgene catalogue record and pLannotate feature annotations shown in this document.]
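Description:
pCK012 is an empty yeast two-hybrid bait backbone derived from the Clontech pGBK vector series, built as a yeast expression shuttle plasmid of about 8.8 kb. It replicates in E. coli from a high-copy ColE1/pUC-type origin and in Saccharomyces cerevisiae from the 2μ origin, and it also carries an f1 phage origin. Bacterial selection relies on a Tn5-derived NeoR/KanR gene driven by the AmpR (bla) promoter. In yeast the TRP1 auxotrophic marker, under its own promoter, allows selection in trp1 strains. Several short fragments picked up by the annotation (lacI, lacZα, rop, bom, ble, poly(A) signals) appear to be backbone remnants rather than functional parts.

The expression cassette consists of the yeast ADH1 promoter driving the GAL4 DNA-binding domain, followed by a T7 promoter, and is closed by T7 and ADH1 terminators. Between the GAL4 DNA-binding domain and the terminators sits a counter-selection cassette in reverse orientation containing ccdB, a partial ccdA, and a chloramphenicol acetyltransferase gene with its cat promoter. This explains the combined chloramphenicol and kanamycin selection and the need for a ccdB-tolerant host strain for the empty vector. When a coding sequence of interest replaces this cassette, ccdB and chloramphenicol resistance are lost, so recombinant clones can be recovered in ordinary E. coli strains. The insert is then expected to be expressed as a fusion to the GAL4 DNA-binding domain for interaction testing.

The associated publication places the plasmid among peripheral vectors for the Modular Cloning system, but the record does not annotate the cloning sites flanking the ccdB cassette. No insert is present.
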