Addgene plasmid #105344: pCK012
Purpose: (Empty Backbone) Yeast two hybrid
Depositing lab: Johannes Stuttmann. Depositing organization: Martin-Luther-Universitaet Halle-Wittenberg. Publication: Peripheral infrastructure vectors and an extended set of plant parts for the Modular Cloning system. Gantner J, Ordon J, Ilse T, Kretschmer C, Gruetzner R, Lofke C, Dagdas Y, Burstenbinder K, Marillonnet S, Stuttmann J. PLoS One. 2018 May 30;13(5):e0197185. doi: 10.1371/journal.pone.0197185. eCollection 2018. PubMed 29847550.
Backbone
  Vector backbone: pGBK (Clontech) derivative
  Vector type: Yeast Expression
  Selectable markers: TRP1 ; Chloramphenicol
Growth in bacteria
  Bacterial resistance: Chloramphenicol and Kanamycin, 25 & 50 μg/mL
  Growth temperature: 37°C
  Growth strain: ccdB Survival
  Copy number: High Copy
Gene/Insert
  Gene/Insert name: None
Terms and licenses: Academic/Nonprofit Terms; Industry Terms: Not Available to Industry
How to cite: pCK012 was a gift from Johannes Stuttmann (Addgene plasmid # 105344 ; http://n2t.net/addgene:105344 ; RRID:Addgene_105344)
